>Addgene plasmid #168519 | pDONR223 SARS-CoV-1 NSP2_nostop | addgene full sequence | sequence record 333149 | Addgene NGS Result
GTAAAACGACGGCCAGTCTTAAGCTCGGGCCCCAAATAATGATTTTATTTTGACTGATAGTGACCTGTTC
GTTGCAACAAATTGATGAGCAATGCTTTTTTATAATGCCAACTTTGTACAAAAAAGTTGGCATGGCAGTC
ACTCGCTATGTCGACAACAATTTCTGTGGCCCAGATGGGTACCCTCTTGATTGCATCAAAGATTTTCTCG
CACGCGCGGGCAAGTCAATGTGCACTCTTTCCGAACAACTTGATTACATCGAGTCGAAGAGAGGTGTCTA
CTGCTGCCGTGACCATGAGCATGAAATTGCCTGGTTCACTGAGCGCTCTGATAAGAGCTACGAGCACCAG
ACACCCTTCGAAATTAAGAGTGCCAAGAAATTTGACACTTTCAAAGGGGAATGCCCAAAGTTTGTGTTTC
CTCTTAACTCAAAAGTCAAAGTCATTCAACCACGTGTTGAAAAGAAAAAGACTGAGGGTTTCATGGGGCG
TATACGCTCTGTGTACCCTGTTGCATCTCCACAGGAGTGTAACAATATGCACTTGTCTACCTTGATGAAA
TGTAATCATTGCGATGAAGTTTCATGGCAGACGTGCGACTTTCTGAAAGCCACTTGTGAACATTGTGGCA
CTGAAAATTTAGTTATTGAAGGACCTACTACATGTGGGTACCTACCTACTAATGCTGTAGTGAAAATGCC
ATGTCCTGCCTGTCAAGACCCAGAGATTGGACCTGAGCATAGTGTTGCAGATTATCACAACCACTCAAAC
ATTGAAACTCGACTCCGCAAGGGAGGTAGGACTAGATGTTTTGGAGGCTGTGTGTTTGCCTATGTTGGCT
GCTATAATAAGCGTGCCTACTGGGTTCCTCGTGCTAGTGCTGATATTGGCTCAGGCCATACTGGCATTAC
TGGTGACAATGTGGAAACCTTGAATGAGGATCTCCTTGAGATACTGAGTCGTGAACGTGTTAACATTAAC
ATTGTTGGCGATTTTCATTTGAATGAAGAGGTTGCCATCATTTTGGCATCTTTCTCTGCTTCTACAAGTG
CCTTTATTGACACTATAAAGAGTCTTGATTACAAGTCTTTCAAAACCATTGTTGAGTCCTGCGGTAACTA
TAAAGTTACCAAGGGAAAGCCCGTAAAAGGTGCTTGGAACATTGGACAACAGAGATCAGTTTTAACACCA
CTGTGTGGTTTTCCCTCACAGGCTGCTGGTGTTATCAGATCAATTTTTGCGCGCACACTTGATGCAGCAA
ACCACTCAATTCCTGATTTGCAAAGAGCAGCTGTCACCATACTTGATGGTATTTCTGAACAGTCATTACG
TCTTGTCGACGCCATGGTTTATACTTCAGACCTGCTCACCAACAGTGTCATTATTATGGCATATGTAACT
GGTGGTCTTGTACAACAGACTTCTCAGTGGTTGTCTAATCTTTTGGGCACTACTGTTGAAAAACTCAGGC
CTATCTTTGAATGGATTGAGGCGAAACTTAGTGCAGGAGTTGAATTTCTCAAGGATGCTTGGGAGATTCT
CAAATTTCTCATTACAGGTGTTTTTGACATCGTCAAGGGTCAAATACAGGTTGCTTCAGATAACATCAAG
GATTGTGTAAAATGCTTCATTGATGTTGTTAACAAGGCACTCGAAATGTGCATTGATCAAGTCACTATCG
CTGGCGCAAAGTTGCGATCACTCAACTTAGGTGAAGTCTTCATCGCTCAAAGCAAGGGACTTTACCGTCA
GTGTATACGTGGCAAGGAGCAGCTGCAACTACTCATGCCTCTTAAGGCACCAAAAGAAGTAACCTTTCTT
GAAGGTGATTCACATGACACAGTACTTACCTCTGAGGAGGTTGTTCTCAAGAACGGTGAACTCGAAGCAC
TCGAGACGCCCGTTGATAGCTTCACAAATGGAGCTATCGTTGGCACACCAGTCTGTGTAAATGGCCTCAT
GCTCTTAGAGATTAAGGACAAAGAACAATACTGCGCATTGTCTCCTGGTTTACTGGCTACAAACAATGTC
TTTCGCTTAAAAGGGGGTTACCCAACTTTCTTGTACAAAGTTGGCATTATAAGAAAGCATTGCTTATCAA
TTTGTTGCAACGAACAGGTCACTATCAGTCAAAATAAAATCATTATTTGCCATCCAGCTGATATCCCCTA
TAGTGAGTCGTATTACATGGTCATAGCTGTTTCCTGGCAGCTCTGGCCCGTGTCTCAAAATCTCTGATGT
TACATTGCACAAGATAAAAATATATCATCATGCCTCCTCTAGACCAGCCAGGACAGAAATGCCTCGACTT
CGCTGCTACCCAAGGTTGCCGGGTGACGCACACCGTGGAAACGGATGAAGGCACGAACCCAGTGGACATA
AGCCTGTTCGGTTCGTAAGCTGTAATGCAAGTAGCGTATGCGCTCACGCAACTGGTCCAGAACCTTGACC
GAACGCAGCGGTGGTAACGGCGCAGTGGCGGTTTTCATGGCTTGTTATGACTGTTTTTTTGGGGTACAGT
CTATGCCTCGGGCATCCAAGCAGCAAGCGCGTTACGCCGTGGGTCGATGTTTGATGTTATGGAGCAGCAA
CGATGTTACGCAGCAGGGCAGTCGCCCTAAAACAAAGTTAAACATTATGAGGGAAGCGGTGATCGCCGAA
GTATCGACTCAACTATCAGAGGTAGTTGGCGTCATCGAGCGCCATCTCGAACCGACGTTGCTGGCCGTAC
ATTTGTACGGCTCCGCAGTGGATGGCGGCCTGAAGCCACACAGTGATATTGATTTGCTGGTTACGGTGAC
CGTAAGGCTTGATGAAACAACGCGGCGAGCTTTGATCAACGACCTTTTGGAAACTTCGGCTTCCCCTGGA
GAGAGCGAGATTCTCCGCGCTGTAGAAGTCACCATTGTTGTGCACGACGACATCATTCCGTGGCGTTATC
CAGCTAAGCGCGAACTGCAATTTGGAGAATGGCAGCGCAATGACATTCTTGCAGGTATCTTCGAGCCAGC
CACGATCGACATTGATCTGGCTATCTTGCTGACAAAAGCAAGAGAACATAGCGTTGCCTTGGTAGGTCCA
GCGGCGGAGGAACTCTTTGATCCGGTTCCTGAACAGGATCTATTTGAGGCGCTAAATGAAACCTTAACGC
TATGGAACTCGCCGCCCGACTGGGCTGGCGATGAGCGAAATGTAGTGCTTACGTTGTCCCGCATTTGGTA
CAGCGCAGTAACCGGCAAAATCGCGCCGAAGGATGTCGCTGCCGACTGGGCAATGGAGCGCCTGCCGGCC
CAGTATCAGCCCGTCATACTTGAAGCTAGACAGGCTTATCTTGGACAAGAAGAAGATCGCTTGGCCTCGC
GCGCAGATCAGTTGGAAGAATTTGTCCACTACGTGAAAGGCGAGATCACCAAGGTAGTCGGCAAATAACC
CTCGAGCCACCCATGACCAAAATCCCTTAACGTGAGTTACGCGTCGTTCCACTGAGCGTCAGACCCCGTA
GAAAAGATCAAAGGATCTTCTTGAGATCCTTTTTTTCTGCGCGTAATCTGCTGCTTGCAAACAAAAAAAC
CACCGCTACCAGCGGTGGTTTGTTTGCCGGATCAAGAGCTACCAACTCTTTTTCCGAAGGTAACTGGCTT
CAGCAGAGCGCAGATACCAAATACTGTTCTTCTAGTGTAGCCGTAGTTAGGCCACCACTTCAAGAACTCT
GTAGCACCGCCTACATACCTCGCTCTGCTAATCCTGTTACCAGTGGCTGCTGCCAGTGGCGATAAGTCGT
GTCTTACCGGGTTGGACTCAAGACGATAGTTACCGGATAAGGCGCAGCGGTCGGGCTGAACGGGGGGTTC
GTGCACACAGCCCAGCTTGGAGCGAACGACCTACACCGAACTGAGATACCTACAGCGTGAGCTATGAGAA
AGCGCCACGCTTCCCGAAGGGAGAAAGGCGGACAGGTATCCGGTAAGCGGCAGGGTCGGAACAGGAGAGC
GCACGAGGGAGCTTCCAGGGGGAAACGCCTGGTATCTTTATAGTCCTGTCGGGTTTCGCCACCTCTGACT
TGAGCGTCGATTTTTGTGATGCTCGTCAGGGGGGCGGAGCCTATGGAAAAACGCCAGCAACGCGGCCTTT
TTACGGTTCCTGGCCTTTTGCTGGCCTTTTGCTCACATGTTCTTTCCTGCGTTATCCCCTGATTCTGTGG
ATAACCGTATTACCGCCTTTGAGTGAGCTGATACCGCTCGCCGCAGCCGAACGACCGAGCGCAGCGAGTC
AGTGAGCGAGGAAGCGGAAGAGCGCCCAATACGCAAACCGCCTCTCCCCGCGCGTTGGCCGATTCATTAA
TGCAGCTGGCACGACAGGTTTCCCGACTGGAAAGCGGGCAGTGAGCGCAACGCAATTAATACGCGTACCG
CTAGCCAGGAAGAGTTTGTAGAAACGCAAAAAGGCCATCCGTCAGGATGGCCTTCTGCTTAGTTTGATGC
CTGGCAGTTTATGGCGGGCGTCCTGCCCGCCACCCTCCGGGCCGTTGCTTCACAACGTTCAAATCCGCTC
CCGGCGGATTTGTCCTACTCAGGAGAGCGTTCACCGACAAACAACAGATAAAACGAAAGGCCCAGTCTTC
CGACTGAGCCTTTCGTTTTATTTGATGCCTGGCAGTTCCCTACTCTCGCGTTAACGCTAGCATGGATGTT
TTCCCAGTCACGACGTT
Features (pLannotate 1.2.2; 12 found; start..end, strand, type, name):
     34..129     +  protein_bind   attL3: mutant version of attL; recombination site for the Gateway® LR reaction LR Clonase™
    129..2054    +  CDS            R1A_SARS (fragment): Experimental evidence at protein level: Swiss-Prot protein existence level 1. [Non-structural protein 10]: Plays a pivotal role in viral transcription by stimulating both nsp14 3'-5' exoribonuclease and nsp16 2'-O-methyltransferase activities. Therefore plays an essential role in viral mRNAs cap methylation. From Severe acute respiratory syndrome coronavirus (SARS-CoV).
   2050..2149    -  protein_bind   attL2: mutant version of attL; recombination site for the Gateway® LR reaction LR Clonase™
   2167..2185    -  promoter       T7 promoter: promoter for bacteriophage T7 RNA polymerase
   2375..2398    +  promoter       Pc promoter (fragment): intI1 (promoter lies within the coding sequence); class 1 integron promoter
   2574..2630    +  CDS            GmR (fragment): gentamycin acetyltransferase; aacC1; confers resistance to gentamycin
   2637..3428    +  CDS            SmR: aminoglycoside adenylyltransferase (Murphy, 1985); aadA; confers resistance to spectinomycin and streptomycin
   3521..4109    +  rep_origin     ori: high-copy-number ColE1/pMB1/pBR322/pUC origin of replication
   4292..4384    +  CDS            lacI (fragment): lac repressor; lacI; The lac repressor binds to the lac operator to inhibit transcription in E. coli. This inhibition can be relieved by adding lactose or isopropyl-β-D-thiogalactopyranoside (IPTG).
   4439..4466    -  terminator     rrnB T2 terminator: transcription terminator T2 from the E. coli rrnB gene
   4598..4641    +  terminator     rrnB T1 terminator: Escherichia coli rrnB; transcription terminator T1 from the E. coli rrnB gene
   4688..17      -  CDS            lacZα (fragment) (across the origin): LacZα fragment of β-galactosidase; lacZ fragment
