[The description below was written by a language model from this plasmid's Addgene catalogue record and pLannotate feature annotations shown in this document.]
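Description:
pDONR223 SARS-CoV-1 NSP2_nostop is a Gateway Entry clone built in the pDONR223 donor backbone and carrying the coding sequence for non-structural protein 2 (NSP2) of SARS-CoV-1, a segment of the viral ORF1ab/replicase polyprotein. It is a bacterial cloning plasmid rather than an expression vector. It replicates in E. coli from a high-copy ColE1/pUC-type origin and is selected with spectinomycin through the aadA (SmR) aminoglycoside adenylyltransferase gene, which sits downstream of a fragment of a class 1 integron Pc promoter. Short annotated remnants of gentamicin resistance, lacI and lacZα sequences are backbone leftovers, not functional genes.

The roughly 1.9 kb insert is annotated as a fragment of the SARS-CoV replicase polyprotein 1a. The functional note attached to that hit concerns nsp10, but this comes from the generic polyprotein database entry and does not describe the NSP2 region cloned here. The open reading frame is flanked by attL recombination sites (the software labels the upstream one attL3 and the downstream one attL2), so an LR Clonase reaction can transfer it directionally into any compatible Destination vector. As the name indicates, the native stop codon has been omitted, which allows read-through into C-terminal tags or fusion partners supplied by the Destination vector.

No promoter is positioned to drive the insert in the sense direction. A T7 promoter lies just beyond the downstream att site in reverse orientation, and rrnB T1 and T2 terminators upstream insulate the cassette from read-through transcription. The sequenced plasmid is 4,707 nt. The construct belongs to a collection of human coronavirus ORF Entry clones intended for flexible downstream uses such as expression and interaction studies.
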