Addgene plasmid #168519: pDONR223 SARS-CoV-1 NSP2_nostop
Purpose: Gateway-compatible Entry vector
Depositing lab: Fritz Roth. Depositing organization: Sinai Health System. Publication: A resource of human coronavirus protein-coding sequences in a flexible, multipurpose Gateway Entry clone collection. Weller B, Lin CW, Pogoutse O, Sauer M, Marin-de la Rosa N, Strobel A, Young V, Knapp JJ, Rayhan A, Falter C, Kim DK, Roth FP, Falter-Braun P. G3 (Bethesda). 2023 Jul 5;13(7):jkad105. doi: 10.1093/g3journal/jkad105. PubMed 37267226.
Backbone
  Vector backbone: pDONR223
  Backbone manufacturer: Rual et al, Genome Res. 14:2128-2135, 2004.
  Backbone size w/o insert (bp): 5005
  Vector type: Other
Growth in bacteria
  Bacterial resistance: Spectinomycin, 50 μg/mL
  Growth temperature: 37°C
  Growth strain: DH5alpha
  Copy number: Unknown
Gene/Insert
  Gene/Insert name: NSP2
  Species: Other
  Insert size (bp): 1917
  Entrez Gene: ORF1ab (a.k.a. sarsp1)
  Cloning method: Gateway Cloning
  Sequencing primers: 5′ m13-For; 3′ m13-Rev
Resource information
  A portion of this plasmid was derived from a plasmid made by: Falter-Braun Lab
Terms and licenses: Academic/Nonprofit Terms; Industry Terms
How to cite: pDONR223 SARS-CoV-1 NSP2_nostop was a gift from Fritz Roth (Addgene plasmid # 168519 ; http://n2t.net/addgene:168519 ; RRID:Addgene_168519)
