>Addgene plasmid #168519 | pDONR223 SARS-CoV-1 NSP2_nostop | depositor partial sequence | sequence record 326728 | Inserted CDS without stop codon
ATGGCAGTCACTCGCTATGTCGACAACAATTTCTGTGGCCCAGATGGGTACCCTCTTGATTGCATCAAAG
ATTTTCTCGCACGCGCGGGCAAGTCAATGTGCACTCTTTCCGAACAACTTGATTACATCGAGTCGAAGAG
AGGTGTCTACTGCTGCCGTGACCATGAGCATGAAATTGCCTGGTTCACTGAGCGCTCTGATAAGAGCTAC
GAGCACCAGACACCCTTCGAAATTAAGAGTGCCAAGAAATTTGACACTTTCAAAGGGGAATGCCCAAAGT
TTGTGTTTCCTCTTAACTCAAAAGTCAAAGTCATTCAACCACGTGTTGAAAAGAAAAAGACTGAGGGTTT
CATGGGGCGTATACGCTCTGTGTACCCTGTTGCATCTCCACAGGAGTGTAACAATATGCACTTGTCTACC
TTGATGAAATGTAATCATTGCGATGAAGTTTCATGGCAGACGTGCGACTTTCTGAAAGCCACTTGTGAAC
ATTGTGGCACTGAAAATTTAGTTATTGAAGGACCTACTACATGTGGGTACCTACCTACTAATGCTGTAGT
GAAAATGCCATGTCCTGCCTGTCAAGACCCAGAGATTGGACCTGAGCATAGTGTTGCAGATTATCACAAC
CACTCAAACATTGAAACTCGACTCCGCAAGGGAGGTAGGACTAGATGTTTTGGAGGCTGTGTGTTTGCCT
ATGTTGGCTGCTATAATAAGCGTGCCTACTGGGTTCCTCGTGCTAGTGCTGATATTGGCTCAGGCCATAC
TGGCATTACTGGTGACAATGTGGAGACCTTGAATGAGGATCTCCTTGAGATACTGAGTCGTGAACGTGTT
AACATTAACATTGTTGGCGATTTTCATTTGAATGAAGAGGTTGCCATCATTTTGGCATCTTTCTCTGCTT
CTACAAGTGCCTTTATTGACACTATAAAGAGTCTTGATTACAAGTCTTTCAAAACCATTGTTGAGTCCTG
CGGTAACTATAAAGTTACCAAGGGAAAGCCCGTAAAAGGTGCTTGGAACATTGGACAACAGAGATCAGTT
TTAACACCACTGTGTGGTTTTCCCTCACAGGCTGCTGGTGTTATCAGATCAATTTTTGCGCGCACACTTG
ATGCAGCAAACCACTCAATTCCTGATTTGCAAAGAGCAGCTGTCACCATACTTGATGGTATTTCTGAACA
GTCATTACGTCTTGTCGACGCCATGGTTTATACTTCAGACCTGCTCACCAACAGTGTCATTATTATGGCA
TATGTAACTGGTGGTCTTGTACAACAGACTTCTCAGTGGTTGTCTAATCTTTTGGGCACTACTGTTGAAA
AACTCAGGCCTATCTTTGAATGGATTGAGGCGAAACTTAGTGCAGGAGTTGAATTTCTCAAGGATGCTTG
GGAGATTCTCAAATTTCTCATTACAGGTGTTTTTGACATCGTCAAGGGTCAAATACAGGTTGCTTCAGAT
AACATCAAGGATTGTGTAAAATGCTTCATTGATGTTGTTAACAAGGCACTCGAAATGTGCATTGATCAAG
TCACTATCGCTGGCGCAAAGTTGCGATCACTCAACTTAGGTGAAGTCTTCATCGCTCAAAGCAAGGGACT
TTACCGTCAGTGTATACGTGGCAAGGAGCAGCTGCAACTACTCATGCCTCTTAAGGCACCAAAAGAAGTA
ACCTTTCTTGAAGGTGATTCACATGACACAGTACTTACCTCTGAGGAGGTTGTTCTCAAGAACGGTGAAC
TCGAAGCACTCGAGACGCCCGTTGATAGCTTCACAAATGGAGCTATCGTTGGCACACCAGTCTGTGTAAA
TGGCCTCATGCTCTTAGAGATTAAGGACAAAGAACAATACTGCGCATTGTCTCCTGGTTTACTGGCTACA
AACAATGTCTTTCGCTTAAAAGGGGGT
